Addgene plasmid #186451: pCas12b(PI)
Purpose: Encodes inactive Cas12b containing mutation in the PI domain (R122A, G143P) from A. acidoterrestris (type V-B)
Depositing lab: John van der Oost. Depositing organization: Wageningen University, Department Agrotechnology & Food Sciences. Publication: Adaptation by Type V-A and V-B CRISPR-Cas Systems Demonstrates Conserved Protospacer Selection Mechanisms Between Diverse CRISPR-Cas Types. Wu WY, Jackson SA, Almendros C, Haagsma AC, Yilmaz S, Gort G, van der Oost J, Brouns SJJ, Staals RHJ. CRISPR J. 2022 Aug;5(4):536-547. doi: 10.1089/crispr.2021.0150. Epub 2022 Jul 12. PubMed 35833800.
Backbone
  Vector backbone: pACYC-duet
  Vector type: CRISPR
Growth in bacteria
  Bacterial resistance: Chloramphenicol, 25 μg/mL
  Growth temperature: 37°C
  Growth strain: DH5alpha
  Copy number: Low Copy
Gene/Insert
  Gene/Insert name: Cas12b (PI) (alt names: C2c1; AacCas12b)
  Species: A. acidoterrestris
  Mutation: R122A, G143P
  Promoter: T7
  Cloning method: Restriction Enzyme; 5′ cloning site BamHI (not destroyed); 3′ cloning site EcoRI (not destroyed)
  Sequencing primers: 5′ TGCGACTCCTGCATTAGGAAAT
Terms and licenses: Academic/Nonprofit Terms; Industry Terms: Not Available to Industry
How to cite: pCas12b(PI) was a gift from John van der Oost (Addgene plasmid # 186451 ; http://n2t.net/addgene:186451 ; RRID:Addgene_186451)
