[The description below was written by a language model from this plasmid's Addgene catalogue record and pLannotate feature annotations shown in this document.]
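Description:
pCas12b(PI) is a bacterial expression plasmid built on the pACYC-duet backbone and catalogued as a CRISPR vector. It carries a mutant form of the type V-B effector Cas12b (also called C2c1 or AacCas12b) from Alicyclobacillus acidoterrestris. The 7,415 nt sequenced record shows the expected Duet architecture. A p15A origin gives low-to-medium copy number and is compatible with ColE1-type plasmids in the same cell, which suits co-expression with other CRISPR components. A cat gene with its own promoter provides chloramphenicol selection, and a lacI cassette supplies the repressor. The short hits annotated as TcR, IS1 and RSF ori are small fragments, most likely backbone remnants or homology matches rather than functional elements.

The cas12b coding sequence, roughly 3.4 kb, was cloned between BamHI and EcoRI in the first expression unit. There it sits downstream of a T7 promoter, a lac operator and the T7 gene 10 ribosome binding site. Expression therefore requires a host that supplies T7 RNA polymerase and can be induced with IPTG. The second T7 promoter/lac operator unit of the Duet vector lies downstream and appears to be empty, containing only S-tag remnants before the shared T7 terminator. The gap between the ribosome binding site and the annotated cas12b start may hold vector-encoded N-terminal sequence, but no tag is annotated there.

The insert carries R122A and G143P substitutions in the PAM-interacting (PI) domain, and the record describes the resulting protein as inactive. The associated study examines spacer acquisition and protospacer selection in type V-A and V-B systems. This suggests the plasmid serves as a PI-domain-defective Cas12b variant in E. coli adaptation assays, although the record does not describe the exact experimental design.
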