Features (pLannotate 1.2.2; 19 found; start..end, strand, type, name):
    440..504     -  CDS            TcR (fragment): tetracycline efflux protein; tet; confers resistance to tetracycline
    519..540     -  protein_bind   CAP binding site: CAP binding activates transcription in the presence of cAMP. E. coli catabolite activator protein
    553..1635    -  CDS            lacI: lac repressor; lacI; The lac repressor binds to the lac operator to inhibit transcription in E. coli. This inhibition can be relieved by adding lactose or isopropyl-β-D-thiogalactopyranoside (IPTG).
   1636..1713    -  promoter       lacI promoter: lacI
   1721..1756    -  CDS            TcR (fragment): tetracycline efflux protein; tet; confers resistance to tetracycline
   1759..1777    +  promoter       T7 promoter: promoter for bacteriophage T7 RNA polymerase
   1778..1802    +  protein_bind   lac operator: The lac repressor binds to the lac operator to inhibit transcription in E. coli. This inhibition can be relieved by adding lactose or isopropyl-β-D-thiogalactopyranoside (IPTG). lac repressor encoded by lacI
   1817..1839    +  RBS            RBS: efficient ribosome binding site from bacteriophage T7 gene 10 (Olins and Rangwala, 1989)
   1902..5288    +  CDS            cas12b: CS12B_ALIAG - Also known as c2c1 From Alicyclobacillus acidoterrestris (strain ATCC 49025 / DSM 3922 / CIP 106132 / NCIMB 13137 / GD3B).
   5394..5412    +  promoter       T7 promoter: promoter for bacteriophage T7 RNA polymerase
   5413..5437    +  protein_bind   lac operator: The lac repressor binds to the lac operator to inhibit transcription in E. coli. This inhibition can be relieved by adding lactose or isopropyl-β-D-thiogalactopyranoside (IPTG). lac repressor encoded by lacI
   5546..5587    +  CDS            S-Tag (fragment): affinity and epitope tag derived from pancreatic ribonuclease A
   5617..5634    +  CDS            SET1 (fragment): solubility-enhancement tag derived from T7 phage gene 10B
   5642..5689    +  terminator     T7 terminator: transcription terminator for bacteriophage T7 RNA polymerase
   5913..6569    -  CDS            cat: CAT_ECOLX - Experimental evidence at protein level: Swiss-Prot protein existence level 1. This enzyme is an effector of chloramphenicol resistance in bacteria. From Escherichia coli. This protein is used as a marker in many commonly used cloning vectors, such as pACYC184.
   6570..6672    -  promoter       cat promoter: promoter of the E. coli cat gene encoding chloramphenicol acetyltransferase
   6793..6936    +  mobile_element IS1 (fragment): prokaryotic transposable element IS1
   7055..7110    -  rep_origin     RSF ori (fragment): Plasmids containing the RSF 1030 origin of replication can be propagated in E. coli cells that contain additional plasmids with compatible origins.
   7198..328     -  rep_origin     p15A ori (across the origin): Plasmids containing the medium-copy-number p15A origin of replication can be propagated in E. coli cells that contain a second plasmid with the ColE1 origin.
>Addgene plasmid #186451 | pCas12b(PI) | addgene full sequence | sequence record 370298 | Addgene NGS Result
CGCTCCAAGCTGGACTGTATGCACGAACCCCCCGTTCAGTCCGACCGCTGCGCCTTATCCGGTAACTATC
GTCTTGAGTCCAACCCGGAAAGACATGCAAAAGCACCACTGGCAGCAGCCACTGGTAATTGATTTAGAGG
AGTTAGTCTTGAAGTCATGCGCCGGTTAAGGCTAAACTGAAAGGACAAGTTTTGGTGACTGCGCTCCTCC
AAGCCAGTTACCTCGGTTCAAAGAGTTGGTAGCTCAGAGAACCTTCGAAAAACCGCCCTGCAAGGCGGTT
TTTTCGTTTTCAGAGCAAGAGATTACGCGCAGACCAAAACGATCTCAAGAAGATCATCTTATTAATCAGA
TAAAATATTTCTAGATTTCAGTGCAATTTATCTCTTCAAATGTAGCACCTGAAGTCAGCCCCATACGATA
TAAGTTGTAATTCTCATGTTAGTCATGCCCCGCGCCCACCGGAAGGAGCTGACTGGGTTGAAGGCTCTCA
AGGGCATCGGTCGAGATCCCGGTGCCTAATGAGTGAGCTAACTTACATTAATTGCGTTGCGCTCACTGCC
CGCTTTCCAGTCGGGAAACCTGTCGTGCCAGCTGCATTAATGAATCGGCCAACGCGCGGGGAGAGGCGGT
TTGCGTATTGGGCGCCAGGGTGGTTTTTCTTTTCACCAGTGAGACGGGCAACAGCTGATTGCCCTTCACC
GCCTGGCCCTGAGAGAGTTGCAGCAAGCGGTCCACGCTGGTTTGCCCCAGCAGGCGAAAATCCTGTTTGA
TGGTGGTTAACGGCGGGATATAACATGAGCTGTCTTCGGTATCGTCGTATCCCACTACCGAGATGTCCGC
ACCAACGCGCAGCCCGGACTCGGTAATGGCGCGCATTGCGCCCAGCGCCATCTGATCGTTGGCAACCAGC
ATCGCAGTGGGAACGATGCCCTCATTCAGCATTTGCATGGTTTGTTGAAAACCGGACATGGCACTCCAGT
CGCCTTCCCGTTCCGCTATCGGCTGAATTTGATTGCGAGTGAGATATTTATGCCAGCCAGCCAGACGCAG
ACGCGCCGAGACAGAACTTAATGGGCCCGCTAACAGCGCGATTTGCTGGTGACCCAATGCGACCAGATGC
TCCACGCCCAGTCGCGTACCGTCTTCATGGGAGAAAATAATACTGTTGATGGGTGTCTGGTCAGAGACAT
CAAGAAATAACGCCGGAACATTAGTGCAGGCAGCTTCCACAGCAATGGCATCCTGGTCATCCAGCGGATA
GTTAATGATCAGCCCACTGACGCGTTGCGCGAGAAGATTGTGCACCGCCGCTTTACAGGCTTCGACGCCG
CTTCGTTCTACCATCGACACCACCACGCTGGCACCCAGTTGATCGGCGCGAGATTTAATCGCCGCGACAA
TTTGCGACGGCGCGTGCAGGGCCAGACTGGAGGTGGCAACGCCAATCAGCAACGACTGTTTGCCCGCCAG
TTGTTGTGCCACGCGGTTGGGAATGTAATTCAGCTCCGCCATCGCCGCTTCCACTTTTTCCCGCGTTTTC
GCAGAAACGTGGCTGGCCTGGTTCACCACGCGGGAAACGGTCTGATAAGAGACACCGGCATACTCTGCGA
CATCGTATAACGTTACTGGTTTCACATTCACCACCCTGAATTGACTCTCTTCCGGGCGCTATCATGCCAT
ACCGCGAAAGGTTTTGCGCCATTCGATGGTGTCCGGGATCTCGACGCTCTCCCTTATGCGACTCCTGCAT
TAGGAAATTAATACGACTCACTATAGGGGAATTGTGAGCGGATAACAATTCCCCTGTAGAAATAATTTTG
TTTAACTTTAATAAGGAGATATACCATGGGCAGCAGCCATCACCATCATCACCACAGCCAGGATCCTTAG
GAGGGCGCTAGATGGCCGTCAAATCCATCAAAGTGAAACTTCGTCTCGACGATATGCCGGAGATTCGGGC
CGGTCTATGGAAACTTCATAAGGAAGTCAATGCGGGGGTTCGATATTACACGGAATGGCTCAGTCTTCTC
CGTCAAGAGAACTTGTATCGAAGAAGTCCGAATGGGGACGGAGAGCAAGAATGTGATAAGACTGCAGAAG
AATGCAAAGCCGAATTGTTGGAGCGGCTGCGCGCGCGTCAAGTGGAGAATGGACACCGTGGTCCGGCGGG
ATCGGACGATGAATTGCTGCAGTTGGCGCGTCAACTCTATGAGTTGTTGGTTCCGCAGGCGATAGGTGCG
AAAGGCGACGCGCAGCAAATTGCCGCCAAATTTTTGAGCCCCTTGGCCGACAAGGACGCAGTTGGTGGGC
TTGGAATCGCGAAGGCGCCGAACAAACCGCGGTGGGTTCGCATGCGCGAAGCGGGGGAACCAGGCTGGGA
AGAGGAGAAGGAGAAGGCTGAGACGAGGAAATCTGCGGATCGGACTGCGGATGTTTTGCGCGCGCTCGCG
GATTTTGGGTTAAAGCCACTGATGCGCGTATACACCGATTCTGAGATGTCATCGGTGGAGTGGAAACCGC
TTCGGAAGGGACAAGCCGTTCGGACGTGGGATAGGGACATGTTCCAACAAGCTATCGAACGGATGATGTC
GTGGGAGTCGTGGAATCAGCGCGTTGGGCAAGAGTACGCGAAACTCGTAGAACAAAAAAATCGATTTGAG
CAGAAGAATTTCGTCGGCCAGGAACATCTGGTCCATCTCGTCAATCAGTTGCAACAAGATATGAAAGAAG
CATCGCCCGGACTCGAATCGAAAGAGCAAACCGCGCACTATGTGACGGGACGGGCATTGCGCGGATCGGA
CAAGGTATTTGAGAAGTGGGGGAAACTCGCCCCCGATGCACCTTTCGATTTGTACGACGCCGAAATCAAG
AATGTGCAGAGACGTAACACGAGACGATTCGGATCACATGACTTGTTCGCAAAATTGGCAGAGCCAGAGT
ATCAGGCCCTGTGGCGCGAAGATGCTTCGTTTCTCACGCGTTACGCGGTGTACAACAGCATCCTTCGCAA
ACTGAATCACGCCAAAATGTTCGCGACGTTTACTTTGCCGGATGCAACGGCGCACCCGATTTGGACTCGC
TTCGATAAATTGGGTGGGAATTTGCACCAGTACACCTTTTTGTTCAACGAATTTGGAGAACGCAGGCACG
CGATTCGTTTTCACAAGCTATTGAAAGTCGAGAATGGTGTCGCAAGAGAAGTTGATGATGTCACCGTGCC
CATTTCAATGTCAGAGCAATTGGATAATCTGCTTCCCAGAGATCCCAATGAACCGATTGCGCTATATTTT
CGAGATTACGGAGCCGAACAGCATTTCACAGGTGAATTTGGTGGCGCGAAGATCCAGTGCCGCCGGGATC
AGCTGGCTCATATGCACCGACGCAGAGGGGCGAGGGATGTTTATCTCAATGTCAGCGTACGTGTGCAGAG
TCAGTCTGAGGCGCGGGGAGAACGTCGCCCGCCGTATGCGGCAGTATTTCGTCTGGTCGGGGACAACCAT
CGCGCGTTTGTCCATTTCGATAAACTATCGGATTATCTTGCGGAACATCCGGATGATGGGAAGCTCGGGT
CGGAGGGGTTGCTTTCCGGGCTGCGGGTGATGAGTGTCGATCTCGGCCTTCGCACATCTGCATCGATTTC
CGTTTTTCGCGTTGCCCGGAAGGACGAGTTGAAGCCGAACTCAAAAGGTCGTGTACCGTTTTTCTTTCCG
ATAAAAGGGAATGACAATCTCGTCGCGGTTCATGAGCGATCACAACTCTTGAAGCTGCCTGGCGAAACGG
AGTCGAAGGACCTGCGTGCTATCCGAGAAGAACGCCAACGGACATTGCGGCAGTTGCGGACGCAACTGGC
GTATTTGCGGCTGCTCGTGCGGTGTGGGTCGGAAGATGTGGGGCGGCGTGAACGGAGTTGGGCAAAGCTT
ATCGAGCAGCCGGTGGATGCGGCCAATCACATGACACCGGATTGGCGCGAGGCTTTTGAAAACGAACTTC
AGAAGCTTAAGTCACTCCATGGTATCTGTAGCGACAAGGAATGGATGGATGCTGTCTACGAGAGCGTTCG
CCGCGTGTGGCGTCACATGGGCAAACAGGTTCGCGATTGGCGAAAGGACGTACGAAGCGGAGAGCGGCCC
AAGATTCGCGGCTATGCGAAAGACGTGGTCGGTGGAAACTCGATTGAGCAAATCGAGTATCTGGAACGTC
AGTACAAGTTCCTCAAGAGTTGGAGCTTCTTTGGTAAGGTGTCGGGACAAGTGATTCGTGCGGAGAAGGG
ATCTCGTTTTGCGATCACGCTGCGCGAACACATTGATCACGCGAAGGAAGATCGGCTGAAGAAATTGGCG
GATCGCATCATTATGGAGGCTCTCGGCTATGTGTACGCGTTGGATGAGCGCGGCAAAGGAAAGTGGGTTG
CGAAGTATCCGCCGTGCCAGCTCATCCTGCTGGAGGAATTGAGCGAGTACCAGTTCAATAACGACAGGCC
TCCGAGCGAAAACAACCAGTTGATGCAATGGAGTCATCGCGGCGTGTTCCAGGAGTTGATAAATCAGGCC
CAAGTCCATGATTTACTCGTTGGGACGATGTATGCAGCGTTCTCGTCGCGATTCGACGCGCGAACTGGGG
CACCGGGTATCCGCTGTCGCCGGGTTCCGGCGCGTTGCACCCAGGAGCACAATCCAGAACCATTTCCTTG
GTGGCTGAACAAGTTTGTGGTGGAACATACGTTGGATGCTTGTCCCCTACGCGCAGACGACCTCATCCCA
ACGGGTGAAGGAGAGATTTTTGTCTCGCCGTTCAGCGCGGAGGAGGGGGACTTTCATCAGATTCACGCCG
ACCTGAATGCGGCGCAAAATCTGCAGCAGCGACTCTGGTCTGATTTTGATATCAGTCAAATTCGGTTGCG
GTGTGATTGGGGTGAAGTGGACGGTGAACTCGTTCTGATCCCAAGGCTTACAGGAAAACGAACGGCGGAT
TCATATAGCAACAAGGTGTTTTATACCAATACAGGTGTCACCTATTATGAGCGAGAGCGGGGGAAGAAGC
GGAGAAAGGTTTTCGCGCAAGAGAAATTGTCGGAGGAAGAGGCGGAGTTGCTCGTGGAAGCAGACGAGGC
GAGGGAGAAATCGGTCGTTTTGATGCGTGATCCGTCTGGCATCATCAATCGGGGAAATTGGACCAGGCAA
AAGGAATTTTGGTCGATGGTGAACCAGCGGATCGAAGGATACTTGGTCAAGCAGATTCGCTCGCGCGTTC
CATTACAAGATAGTGCGTGTGAAAACACGGGGGATATTTAAGAATTCGAGCTCGGCGCGCCTGCAGGTCG
ACAAGCTTGCGGCCGCATAATGCTTAAGTCGAACAGAAAGTAATCGTATTGTACACGGCCGCATAATCGA
AATTAATACGACTCACTATAGGGGAATTGTGAGCGGATAACAATTCCCCATCTTAGTATATTAGTTAAGT
ATAAGAAGGAGATATACATATGGCAGATCTCAATTGGATATCGGCCGGCCACGCGATCGCTGACGTCGGT
ACCCTCGAGTCTGGTAAAGAAACCGCTGCTGCGAAATTTGAACGCCAGCACATGGACTCGTCTACTAGCG
CAGCTTAATTAACCTAGGCTGCTGCCACCGCTGAGCAATAACTAGCATAACCCCTTGGGGCCTCTAAACG
GGTCTTGAGGGGTTTTTTGCTGAAACCTCAGGCATTTGAGAAGCACACGGTCACACTGCTTCCGGTAGTC
AATAAACCGGTAAACCAGCAATAGACATAAGCGGCTATTTAACGACCCTGCCCTGAACCGACGACCGGGT
CGAATTTGCTTTCGAATTTCTGCCATTCATCCGCTTATTATCACTTATTCAGGCGTAGCAACCAGGCGTT
TAAGGGCACCAATAACTGCCTTAAAAAAATTACGCCCCGCCCTGCCACTCATCGCAGTACTGTTGTAATT
CATTAAGCATTCTGCCGACATGGAAGCCATCACAAACGGCATGATGAACCTGAATCGCCAGCGGCATCAG
CACCTTGTCGCCTTGCGTATAATATTTGCCCATAGTGAAAACGGGGGCGAAGAAGTTGTCCATATTGGCC
ACGTTTAAATCAAAACTGGTGAAACTCACCCAGGGATTGGCTGAGACGAAAAACATATTCTCAATAAACC
CTTTAGGGAAATAGGCCAGGTTTTCACCGTAACACGCCACATCTTGCGAATATATGTGTAGAAACTGCCG
GAAATCGTCGTGGTATTCACTCCAGAGCGATGAAAACGTTTCAGTTTGCTCATGGAAAACGGTGTAACAA
GGGTGAACACTATCCCATATCACCAGCTCACCGTCTTTCATTGCCATACGGAACTCCGGATGAGCATTCA
TCAGGCGGGCAAGAATGTGAATAAAGGCCGGATAAAACTTGTGCTTATTTTTCTTTACGGTCTTTAAAAA
GGCCGTAATATCCAGCTGAACGGTCTGGTTATAGGTACATTGAGCAACTGACTGAAATGCCTCAAAATGT
TCTTTACGATGCCATTGGGATATATCAACGGTGGTATATCCAGTGATTTTTTTCTCCATTTTAGCTTCCT
TAGCTCCTGAAAATCTCGATAACTCAAAAAATACGCCCGGTAGTGATCTTATTTCATTATGGTGAAAGTT
GGAACCTCTTACGTGCCGATCAACGTCTCATTTTCGCCAAAAGTTGGCCCAGGGCTTCCCGGTATCAACA
GGGACACCAGGATTTATTTATTCTGCGAAGTGATCTTCCGTCACAGGTATTTATTCGGCGCAAAGTGCGT
CGGGTGATGCTGCCAACTTACTGATTTAGTGTATGATGGTGTTTTTGAGGTGCTCCAGTGGCTTCTGTTT
CTATCAGCTGTCCCTCCTGTTCAGCTACTGACGGGGTGGTGCGTAACGGCAAAAGCACCGCCGGACATCA
GCGCTAGCGGAGTGTATACTGGCTTACTATGTTGGCACTGATGAGGGTGTCAGTGAAGTGCTTCATGTGG
CAGGAGAAAAAAGGCTGCACCGGTGCGTCAGCAGAATATGTGATACAGGATATATTCCGCTTCCTCGCTC
ACTGACTCGCTACGCTCGGTCGTTCGACTGCGGCGAGCGGAAATGGCTTACGAACGGGGCGGAGATTTCC
TGGAAGATGCCAGGAAGATACTTAACAGGGAAGTGAGAGGGCCGCGGCAAAGCCGTTTTTCCATAGGCTC
CGCCCCCCTGACAAGCATCACGAAATCTGACGCTCAAATCAGTGGTGGCGAAACCCGACAGGACTATAAA
GATACCAGGCGTTTCCCCCTGGCGGCTCCCTCGTGCGCTCTCCTGTTCCTGCCTTTCGGTTTACCGGTGT
CATTCCGCTGTTATGGCCGCGTTTGTCTCATTCCACGCCTGACACTCAGTTCCGGGTAGGCAGTT
